>Addgene plasmid #40988 | pBABEpuro-ERBB2 C299S | addgene partial sequence | sequence record 55270 | pBabe3 5'-ACCCTAACTGACACACATTCC-3'
CTTTGTACAAGAAAGTTGGTCACACTGGCACGTCCAGACCCAGGTACTCTGGGTTCTCTGCCGTAGGTGT
CCCTTTGAAGGTGCTGGGTGGAGCCCCCCGCTCTGGTGGGTCCTGGTCCCAGTAATAGAGGTTGTCGAAG
GCTGGGCTGAAGGCAGGAGGAGGGTGGGGCTGAGGGGCAGCTCCTCCCTGGGGTGTCAAGTACTCGGGGT
TCTCCACGGCACCCCCAAAGGCAAAAACGTCTTTGACGACCCCATTCTTCCCTGGGGAGAGAGTCTTGGG
CCTTTCCAGAGTGGCACCAGCAGGTCGGGCAGCAGGCAGAGGGCCCTCTCGGGGCGAAGGGGGCTGGGGC
CGAACATCTGGCTGGTTCACATATTCAGGCTGGGGGCTGCAGGTCAGGGGGGCAACGTAGCCATCAGTCT
CAGAGGGCAGGGGTACTGTGGGGTCCTCACTGTACCGCTGTAGAGGGCTGGGGTCATGTGTGGGGAGGCT
TTGCAGCCCCTTGGCTGCCCCCATTCCCAGGTCACCATCAAATACATCGGAGCCAGCCCCTTCGGAGGGT
GCCAGTGGAGACCTGGGGGCCTCCTCTTCAGAGGGCTCCAGCCCTAGTGTCAGGTCCCCACCGCCACTCC
TGGTAGATGAGCTGCGGTGCCTGTGGTGGACCATGCCCCCAGCGCCCGGGGCAGGGTCTGGACAGAAGAA
GCCCTGCTGGGGTACCAGATACTCCTCAGCATCCACCAGGTCCCCCATGTCATCGTCCTCCAGCAGTGAG
CGGTAGAANGTGCTGTCCAAGGGACTGGCTGGG
