>Addgene plasmid #40988 | pBABEpuro-ERBB2 C299S | addgene partial sequence | sequence record 55475 | hERBB2-F2 5'-tgcctccacttcaaccacag-3'
GACACGTTTGAGTCCATGCCCAATCCCGAGGGCCGGTATACATTCGGCGCCAGCTGTGTGACTGCCTCTC
CCTACAACTACCTTTCTACGGACGTGGGATCCTGCACCCTCGTCTGCCCCCTGCACAACCAAGAGGTGAC
AGCAGAGGATGGAACACAGCGGTGTGAGAAGTGCAGCAAGCCCTGTGCCCGAGTGTGCTATGGTCTGGGC
ATGGAGCACTTGCGAGAGGTGAGGGCAGTTACCAGTGCCAATATCCAGGAGTTTGCTGGCTGCAAGAAGA
TCTTTGGGAGCCTGGCATTTCTGCCGGAGAGCTTTGATGGGGACCCAGCCTCCAACACTGCCCCGCTCCA
GCCAGAGCAGCTCCAAGTGTTTGAGACTCTGGAAGAGATCACAGGTTACCTATACATCTCAGCATGGCCG
GACAGCCTGCCTGACCTCAGCGTCTTCCAGAACCTGCAAGTAATCCGGGGACGAATTCTGCACAATGGCG
CCTACTCGCTGACCCTGCAAGGGCTGGGCATCAGCTGGCTGGGGCTGCGCTCACTGAGGGAACTGGGCAG
TGGACTGGCCCTAATCCACCATAACACCCACCTCTGCTTCGTGCACACGGTGCCCTGGGACCAGCTCTTT
CGGAACCCGCACCAAGCTCTGCTCCACACTGCCAACCGGCCAGAGGACGAGTGTGTGGGCGAGGGCCTGG
CCTGCCACCAGCTGTGCGCCCGAGGGCACTGCTGGGGTCCAGGGCCCACCCAGTGTGTCAACTGCAGCCA
GTTCCTTCGGGGCCAGGAGT
