[The description below was written by a language model from this plasmid's Addgene catalogue record.]
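Description:
pBABEpuro-ERBB2 C299S is a retroviral mammalian expression plasmid built on the pBABE-puro backbone, carrying the human ERBB2 (HER2) coding sequence with a cysteine-to-serine substitution at residue 299. The insert of about 3.8 kb, referenced to the human ERBB2 mRNA, was introduced by Gateway recombination cloning, so the backbone used was presumably a Gateway-adapted version. The total construct is roughly 9 kb. In bacteria the plasmid is maintained at high copy number under ampicillin selection.

No feature table accompanies the record, so individual regulatory elements are not listed. As a general matter, pBABE-type vectors are Moloney murine leukaemia virus-derived. The gene of interest sits between the viral long terminal repeats and is transcribed from the 5′ LTR, a packaging signal allows the genomic RNA to be encapsidated when the plasmid is introduced into a packaging cell line, and a puromycin resistance cassette driven by an internal promoter allows selection of transduced cells. The catalogue entry confirms puromycin as the mammalian selectable marker. The resulting replication-defective virus integrates into the genome of dividing target cells, giving stable expression of the mutant receptor.

The construct comes from a study that functionally analysed receptor tyrosine kinase mutations found in lung cancer and identified oncogenic mutations in the ERBB2 extracellular domain. Residue 299 lies in that extracellular region, but the record does not state the specific rationale for this substitution or its phenotype. The plasmid is suited to generating stable cell lines expressing this ERBB2 variant for comparison with wild-type or other mutant receptors in signalling and transformation assays.
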