Addgene plasmid #40988: pBABEpuro-ERBB2 C299S
Depositing lab: Matthew Meyerson. Depositing organization: Broad Institute. Publication: Functional analysis of receptor tyrosine kinase mutations in lung cancer identifies oncogenic extracellular domain mutations of ERBB2. Greulich H, Kaplan B, Mertins P, Chen TH, Tanaka KE, Yun CH, Zhang X, Lee SH, Cho J, Ambrogio L, Liao R, Imielinski M, Banerji S, Berger AH, Lawrence MS, Zhang J, Pho NH, Walker SR, Winckler W, Getz G, Frank D, Hahn WC, Eck MJ, Mani DR, Jaffe JD, Carr SA, Wong KK, Meyerson M. Proc Natl Acad Sci U S A. 2012 Sep 4;109(36):14476-81. Epub 2012 Aug 20. 10.1073/pnas.1203201109 PubMed 22908275.
Backbone
  Vector backbone: pBABE-puro
  Backbone size w/o insert (bp): 5200
  Total vector size (bp): 9000
  Vector type: Mammalian Expression, Retroviral
  Selectable markers: Puromycin
Growth in bacteria
  Bacterial resistance: Ampicillin, 100 μg/mL
  Growth temperature: 37°C
  Growth strain: DH5alpha
  Copy number: High Copy
Gene/Insert
  Gene/Insert name: ERBB2 (alt name: HER2)
  Species: H. sapiens (human)
  Insert size (bp): 3768
  Mutation: C299S
  GenBank ID: NM_004448.2
  Entrez Gene: ERBB2 (a.k.a. CD340, HER-2, HER-2/neu, HER2, MLN 19, MLN-19, NEU, NGL, TKR1, VSCN2, c-ERB-2, c-ERB2, p185(erbB2))
  Cloning method: Gateway Cloning
  Sequencing primers: 5′ TTTGTACACCCTAAGCCTC; 3′ GCATACTTCTGCCTGCTG
Terms and licenses: Academic/Nonprofit Terms; Industry Terms: Not Available to Industry
How to cite: pBABEpuro-ERBB2 C299S was a gift from Matthew Meyerson (Addgene plasmid # 40988 ; http://n2t.net/addgene:40988 ; RRID:Addgene_40988)
